>Addgene plasmid #176159 | pMC-XII1 | addgene full sequence | sequence record 346554 | Addgene NGS Result
AATACTAATTAGTCTTTGCCGGTTACCCATCTGGCCCCTGACTTGCGATGCTTAGGAAGTTCCATACTCG
CGGCTCTTCCCAACAGTAGCACATCCGTGAAACTTCTGGCGCTATTCATTATGCAGTACCAGGACAAGAA
GTTAAAAAAAAAGCTCTGTTACAAGTTCAATGGTGGTGCAAGGATTGAAGTTATTATCCAGGAGGCACGG
ATGCAAAAGATAGAGGACAAATTAATTTCCTTAAAATTCAAAATGCTCATTATTGTCACGCTGTATGAGC
ATTTGGTGAAGATTTCACTGGGAAATGTTGCAATAATTTGATAATCGTTCGTATTGGATGAAACTGTAAC
ATCATCTGTTTATTAAGTATCCGTGTTATTAGTATATCATCACATACGGTGTAAGAAGATAACATAAAGA
TTGAGAAACAGTCATCAAATATAATGGAAGCTGAAATGCGAGGATTGATTAAGACCTCAGCGCCGAGCGG
CCGCGTGTTACAACCAATTAACCAATTCTGATTAGAAAAACTCATCGAGCATCAAATGAAACTGCAATTT
ATTCATATCAGGATTATCAATACCATATTTTTGAAAAAGCCGTTTCTGTAATGAAGGAGAAAACTCACCG
AGGCAGTTCCATAGGATGGCAAGATCCTGGTATCGGTCTGCGATTCCGACTCGTCCAACATCAATACAAC
CTATTAATTTCCCCTCGTCAAAAATAAGGTTATCAAGTGAGAAATCACCATGAGTGACGACTGAATCCGG
TGAGAATGGCAAAAGCTTATGCATTTCTTTCCAGACTTGTTCAACAGGCCAGCCATTACGCTCGTCATCA
AAATCACTCGCATCAACCAAACCGTTATTCATTCGTGATTGCGCCTGAGCGAGGCGAAATACGCGATCGC
TGTTAAAAGGACAATTACAAACAGGAATCGAATGCAACCGGCGCAGGAACACTGCCAGCGCATCAACAAT
ATTTTCACCTGAATCAGGATATTCTTCTAATACCTGGAATGCTGTTTTCCCGGGGATCGCAGTGGTGAGT
AACCATGCATCATCAGGAGTACGGATAAAATGCTTGATGGTCGGAAGAGGCATAAATTCCGTCAGCCAGT
TTAGTCTGACCATCTCATCTGTAACATCATTGGCAACGCTACCTTTGCCATGTTTCAGAAACAACTCTGG
CGCATCGGGCTTCCCATACAATCGATAGATTGTCGCACCTGATTGCCCGACATTATCGCGAGCCCATTTA
TACCCATATAAATCAGCATCCATGTTGGAATTTAATCGCGGCCTGGAGCAAGACGTTTCCCGTTGAATAT
GGCTCATAACACCCCTTGTATTACTGTTTATGTAAGCAGACAGTTTTATTGTTCATGATGATATATTTTT
ATCTTGTGCAATGTAACATCAGAGATTTTGAGACACAACGTGGCTTTGTTGAATAAATCGAACTTTTGCT
GAGTTGAAGGATCAGTCATGACCAAAATCCCTTAACGTGAGTTTTCGTTCCACTGAGCGTCAGACCCCGT
AGAAAAGATCAAAGGATCTTCTTGAGATCCTTTTTTTCTGCGCGTAATCTGCTGCTTGCAAACAAAAAAA
CCACCGCTACCAGCGGTGGTTTGTTTGCCGGATCAAGAGCTACCAACTCTTTTTCCGAAGGTAACTGGCT
TCAGCAGAGCGCAGATACCAAATACTGTTCTTCTAGTGTAGCCGTAGTTAGGCCACCACTTCAAGAACTC
TGTAGCACCGCCTACATACCTCGCTCTGCTAATCCTGTTACCAGTGGCTGCTGCCAGTGGCGATAAGTCG
TGTCTTACCGGGTTGGACTCAAGACGATAGTTACCGGATAAGGCGCAGCGGTCGGGCTGAACGGGGGGTT
CGTGCACACAGCCCAGCTTGGAGCGAACGACCTACACCGAACTGAGATACCTACAGCGTGAGCTATGAGA
AAGCGCCACGCTTCCCGAAGGGAGAAAGGCGGACAGGTATCCGGTAAGCGGCAGGGTCGGAACAGGAGAG
CGCACGAGGGAGCTTCCAGGGGGAAACGCCTGGTATCTTTATAGTCCTGTCGGGTTTCGCCACCTCTGAC
TTGAGCGTCGATTTTTGTGATGCTCGTCAGGGGGGCGGAGCCTATGGAAAAACGCCAGCAACGCGGCCTT
TTTACGGTTCCTGGCCTTTTGCTGGCCTTTTGCTCACATGTTCTTTCCTGCGTTATCCCCTGATTCTGTG
GATAACCGTGCGGCCGCCAATGCGCTGAGGGTTTAATGTTGAGCTCTGTCCTTCATGGACTTTTTGGACC
ACTTCTTCTTGGACTTCTTACCACCAGCAAGAGCGGCAGCGGCTTTGGCAGCTTTAGACAATTGTTGCTT
TGGAGGCATGTTATATTATGTTCTGAGTCGTAAGAAAGGGTGAAAATTGATGTTAGTGTCAAAAATTATA
TTACAAAATACGCAGAGATATTCTAGTTCCTTTGATGAATGAATCTTTCAGAAAAAAAAGTCAAAGCAAA
AGCAAAATGGCCTGCAGACTAAACTGTATGGTGGTCTTGGAATGATAAAGATCTGTTTAATAGATTTAGT
AGATACAATAGCACATCTCATTACCCAGTTATGATTGACGTCATTCTGAGTTACAATGATCTTAGCGACC
TGTGCTCATTATTTGCTCCACTAATTCTAATTTTCCTCGCCTTTCATATTTCGTATCTTTATTCTATATC
CTAAAATTTTTTTGGCAAATCCCAGATTTGGCTTTGATTTTGGCATCGGTTCGGTTCTTTCATTAAGTCC
TCAGCGAGCTCGCCCTGAATTCGCATCTAGACTGATGAGACGTGGTAGAGCCACAAACAGCCGGTACAAG
CAACGATCTCCAGGACCATCTGAATCATGCGCGGATGACACGAACTCACGACGGCGATCACAGACATTAA
CCCACAGTACAGACACTGCGACAACGTGGCAATTCGTCGCAATACAACGTGAGACCGAAAGTGAAACGTG
ATTTCATGCGTCATTTTGAACATTTTGTAAATCTTATTTAATAATGTGTGCGGCAATTCACATTTAATTT
ATGAATGTTTTCTTAACATCGCGGCAACTCAAGAAACGGCAGGTTCGGATCTTAGCTACTAGAGAAAGAG
GAGAAATACTAGATGCGTAAAGGCGAAGAGCTGTTCACTGGTGTCGTCCCTATTCTGGTGGAACTGGATG
GTGATGTCAACGGTCATAAGTTTTCCGTGCGTGGCGAGGGTGAAGGTGACGCAACTAATGGTAAACTGAC
GCTGAAGTTCATCTGTACTACTGGTAAACTGCCGGTTCCTTGGCCGACTCTGGTAACGACGCTGACTTAT
GGTGTTCAGTGCTTTGCTCGTTATCCGGACCATATGAAGCAGCATGACTTCTTCAAGTCCGCCATGCCGG
AAGGCTATGTGCAGGAACGCACGATTTCCTTTAAGGATGACGGCACGTACAAAACGCGTGCGGAAGTGAA
ATTTGAAGGCGATACCCTGGTAAACCGCATTGAGCTGAAAGGCATTGACTTTAAAGAGGACGGCAATATC
CTGGGCCATAAGCTGGAATACAATTTTAACAGCCACAATGTTTACATCACCGCCGATAAACAAAAAAATG
GCATTAAAGCGAATTTTAAAATTCGCCACAACGTGGAGGATGGCAGCGTGCAGCTGGCTGATCACTACCA
GCAAAACACTCCAATCGGTGATGGTCCTGTTCTGCTGCCAGACAATCACTATCTGAGCACGCAAAGCGTT
CTGTCTAAAGATCCGAACGAGAAACGCGATCATATGGTTCTGCTGGAGTTCGTAACCGCAGCGGGCATCA
CGCATGGTATGGATGAACTGTACAAATGACCAGGCATCAAATAAAACGAAAGGCTCAGTCGAAAGACTGG
GCCTTTCGTTTTATCTGTTGTTTGTCGGTGAACGCTCTCTACTAGAGTCACACTGGCTCACCTTCGGGTG
GGCCTTTCTGCGTTTATAGGTCTCAGCTGGAAATCTGCTCGTCAGTGGTGCTCACACTGACGAATCATGT
ACAGATCATACCGATGACTGCCTGGCGACTCACAACTAAGCAAGACAGCCGGAACCAGCGCCGGCGAACA
CCACTGCATATATGGCATATCACAACAGTCCACGTCTCAAGCAGTTACAGAGATGTTACGAACCACTAGT
GCACTGCAGTACAACTAGAGATCTATGTGAGGATCCTAACTCGAGATCGAGAGTCCTGCAGGACTAGTGC
TGAGGCATTAATCTTCCCGTGAATCAACTGCACATACCTTAATAACTAGTTCAGTTTAGTGCTCTGTCTG
AGTGACTGTAATAATAAATTTTACAAGCCACTTCTCATGACATATATTGGTAAGTAACTTCATC
Features (pLannotate 1.2.2; 7 found; start..end, strand, type, name):
    269..472     -  CDS            YL334_YEAST (fragment): Protein uncertain: Swiss-Prot protein existence level 5. From Saccharomyces cerevisiae (strain ATCC 204508 / S288c) (Baker's yeast).
    522..1337    -  CDS            KanR: aminoglycoside phosphotransferase; aph(3')-Ia; confers resistance to kanamycin in bacteria or G418 (Geneticin®) in eukaryotes
   1562..2150    +  rep_origin     ori: high-copy-number ColE1/pMB1/pBR322/pUC origin of replication
   2276..2389    -  CDS            RPS25A (fragment): RS25A_YEAST - Also known as RPS31A. Experimental evidence at protein level: Swiss-Prot protein existence level 1. Component of the ribosome, a large ribonucleoprotein complex responsible for the synthesis of proteins in the cell. The small ribosomal subunit (SSU) binds messenger RNAs (mRNAs) and translates the encoded message by selecting cognate aminoacyl-transfer RNA (tRNA) molecules. The large subunit (LSU) contains the ribosomal catalytic site termed the peptidyl transferase center (PTC), which catalyzes the formation of peptide bonds, thereby polymerizing the amino acids delivered by tRNA
   3163..3876    +  CDS            superfolder GFP: GFP variant that folds robustly even when fused to poorly folded proteins (Pédelacq et al., 2006)
   3888..3959    +  terminator     rrnB T1 terminator: transcription terminator T1 from the E. coli rrnB gene
   3975..4002    +  terminator     T7Te terminator: phage T7 early transcription terminator
