[The description below was written by a language model from this plasmid's Addgene catalogue record and pLannotate feature annotations shown in this document.]
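Description:
pMC-XII1 is an empty, preassembled level-2 (multigene) acceptor backbone for the yeast Modular Cloning (MoClo) system, designed for integrating assembled expression cassettes into the Saccharomyces cerevisiae genome at the XII-1 site. It is about 4.4 kb and was built by Golden Gate assembly from Yeast Toolkit part plasmids together with a spacer part and two parts carrying the upstream and downstream XII-1 homology regions, which were amplified from the EasyClone-MarkerFree toolkit. In E. coli it is maintained as a high-copy plasmid through a ColE1/pUC-type origin and selected with kanamycin via the aph(3')-Ia (KanR) gene. No yeast origin of replication or yeast auxotrophic marker is annotated, which fits an integration-only design with a spacer occupying the marker position. The record does not spell out how integrants are selected, although the source publication concerns CRISPR-based applications and the homology arms come from a marker-free toolkit.

The cloning position is occupied by a superfolder GFP dropout cassette followed by the bacterial rrnB T1 and T7Te terminators. The promoter driving GFP is not annotated. In a MoClo reaction, transcription units replace this cassette, so correct assemblies can be distinguished as non-fluorescent bacterial colonies against the green parental background. The short yeast coding fragments detected in the feature table (a piece of an uncertain open reading frame, YL334, and a hit to RPS25A) flank the bacterial origin and marker and most likely reflect genomic sequence within the homology arms rather than intended expression elements. There is no insert, and the plasmid serves as a ready-made destination vector for stable chromosomal integration of pathways or multigene constructs in yeast.
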