Addgene plasmid #176159: pMC-XII1
Purpose: (Empty Backbone) preassembled yeast MoClo level-2 backbone with GFP dropout for genomic integration in site XII-1
Depositing lab: Florian David. Depositing organization: Chalmers University of Technology. Publication: Expansion of the Yeast Modular Cloning Toolkit for CRISPR-Based Applications, Genomic Integrations and Combinatorial Libraries. Otto M, Skrekas C, Gossing M, Gustafsson J, Siewers V, David F. ACS Synth Biol. 2021 Dec 17;10(12):3461-3474. doi: 10.1021/acssynbio.1c00408. Epub 2021 Dec 3. PubMed 34860007.
Backbone
  Vector backbone: MoClo assembly
  Vector type: Yeast Expression
Growth in bacteria
  Bacterial resistance: Kanamycin, 50 μg/mL
  Growth temperature: 37°C
  Growth strain: DH5alpha
  Copy number: High Copy
Gene/Insert
  Gene/Insert name: None
Terms and licenses: Academic/Nonprofit Terms; Industry Terms: Not Available to Industry
Depositor comments: Constructed using the Yeast Modular Cloning Toolkit (Lee et al. ACS Synth Biol. 2015) from the part plasmids pYTK008, pYTK047, pYTK073, pYTK090, pMC6-spacer, pMC7-XII1dw, pMC8b-XII1up. Homologous region amplified from EasyClone-MarkerFree toolkit (Jessop-Fabre et al. Biotechnol J. 2016).
How to cite: pMC-XII1 was a gift from Florian David (Addgene plasmid # 176159 ; http://n2t.net/addgene:176159 ; RRID:Addgene_176159)
